>Addgene plasmid #61219 | pLenti-CMV/TO-Puro-FLAG-hDIXDC1 S592A | addgene partial sequence | sequence record 103041 | CMV-F 5'-CGCAAATGGGCGGTAGGCGTG-3'
CCTATCAGTGATAGAGATCTCCCTATCAGTGATAGAGATCGTCGACTAGTCCAGTGTGGTGGAATTCTGC
AGATATCAACAAGTTTGTACAAAAAAGCAGGCTCCACCATGGATTACAAGGACGATGACGACAAACTCGG
ATCCATGGGAACCAATTCAGTAGACATGCTAGCCTGCCTGACCCGAGGGAACTTACTGGACGTCCTGCAG
GAGGGCTTCAATGAGCAACAGCTGCAGGCCTATGTGGCCTGGGTGAATGCACAGCTGAAGAAGAGGCCAG
CAGTGAAGCCTGTGCAGGACCTGCGACAAGATCTCCGGGATGGGGTGATCCTGGCATATCTCATCGAGAT
TGTTGCAGGAGAAAAGCTGAGTGGGGTACAGCTGAGTCCCGGTAACCAACAGGAGATGAAGAATAATGTG
GAGAAAGTGCTACAGTTTGTGGCCTCTAAAAAGATTCGTATGCACCAAACTTCGGCTAAAGATATTGTGG
ATGGAAACCTGAAGTCTATCATGAGGCTGGTCCTTGCCTTGGCAGC
