>Addgene plasmid #61219 | pLenti-CMV/TO-Puro-FLAG-hDIXDC1 S592A | addgene partial sequence | sequence record 103106 | WPRE-R 5'-CATAGCGTAAAAGGAGCAACA-3'
ATTTTGTAATCCAGAGGTTGATTGTCGAGCGGCCGCCACTGTGCTGGATATCAACCACTTTGTACAAGAA
AGCTGGGTCTAGATATCTCGAGTGCGGCCGCTTAATTCTCTCCATGGTCTTCTTCCACCCAAGCTACAAT
TTTCCCTTCCCATCCAGGGATGGCATCATCATCATGGAAAATCTCCTCTTTGACAGTGCCAAACTCAGGA
TCCAGTGCTTTGAAGTGATACCGGTGATTTCCTTCCCGATCAATAGCTGCTTTAAAATCCTTTAACGTCA
CCTCCTCCAACCTCTTTGGTATATTGACCATGAAGGGCGTAAGTGACCGGTCAGTGAAATAGAGCACTTT
AGTACAGGTGCTGCTGACAGTTGGAGAGGCCTGTGAGTGAGGCAACTTTGAGTTAGGGGGCCAGGACTCC
CGGTATTCACTACCTACTTGAGTTCTGGGTGACTTGACCCGAACCTTTCTTTCTTGTTTCTTCTGCGTCT
CCATAACATGCAGGCGCTCCATGAGGCTAGAAATGCCCTGCTCCAAGCTGTCAATAGTGTGGTGCTGAGG
ATCGTGGCCACTGAAGCTGTTGCGCAG
