[The description below was written by a language model from this plasmid's Addgene catalogue record.]
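Description:
pLenti-CMV/TO-Puro-FLAG-hDIXDC1 S592A is a lentiviral expression plasmid built on the pLenti-CMV/TO-PURO backbone for delivering a mutant form of human DIXDC1 (also known as Ccd1) into mammalian cells. It is propagated in bacteria as a high-copy plasmid under ampicillin selection, in a recombination-deficient strain of the kind usually chosen to keep the repeated lentiviral LTR sequences stable. Transduced mammalian cells are selected with puromycin. No feature table accompanies the record, so the specific viral elements, the origin of replication and the promoter driving the puromycin marker are not stated. The listed sizes are also inconsistent, with the total vector size given as smaller than the backbone without insert, so they should be treated as approximate.

The payload is the long isoform of human DIXDC1, an insert of roughly 1.9 kb introduced by Gateway recombination and carrying an N-terminal FLAG epitope tag for detection or immunoprecipitation. Serine 592 has been changed to alanine, a substitution that removes the hydroxyl group and so prevents phosphorylation at that position. Expression is driven by the CMV/TO promoter, a cytomegalovirus promoter containing tetracycline operator sites. It acts as a strong constitutive promoter in ordinary cells and becomes tetracycline- or doxycycline-inducible in cells that express the Tet repressor.

The associated publication concerns an AMPK-independent signalling pathway downstream of the LKB1 tumour suppressor that controls Snail1 and metastatic potential. In that context the construct is most plausibly used as a non-phosphorylatable comparator to wild-type DIXDC1 in stably transduced cell lines, although the record itself states only that it is a lentivirus expressing the long isoform.
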