Addgene plasmid #61219: pLenti-CMV/TO-Puro-FLAG-hDIXDC1 S592A
Purpose: Lentivirus expressing long isoform of human DIXDC1
Depositing lab: Reuben Shaw. Depositing organization: Salk Institute for Biological Studies. Publication: An AMPK-independent signaling pathway downstream of the LKB1 tumor suppressor controls Snail1 and metastatic potential. Goodwin JM, Svensson RU, Lou HJ, Winslow MM, Turk BE, Shaw RJ. Mol Cell. 2014 Aug 7;55(3):436-50. doi: 10.1016/j.molcel.2014.06.021. Epub 2014 Jul 17. PubMed 25042806.
Backbone
  Vector backbone: pLenti-CMV/TO-PURO
  Backbone size w/o insert (bp): 8410
  Total vector size (bp): 8000
  Vector type: Lentiviral
  Selectable markers: Puromycin
Growth in bacteria
  Bacterial resistance: Ampicillin, 100 μg/mL
  Growth temperature: 30°C
  Growth strain: Stbl3
  Copy number: High Copy
Gene/Insert
  Gene/Insert name: human DIXDC1 (alt name: Ccd1)
  Species: H. sapiens (human)
  Insert size (bp): 1900
  Mutation: Changed Serine 592 to Alanine
  GenBank ID: NM_001037954.3
  Entrez Gene: DIXDC1 (a.k.a. CCD1)
  Promoter: CMV/TO
  Tag / fusion protein: FLAG (N terminal on insert)
  Cloning method: Gateway Cloning
  Sequencing primers: 5′ CMVfor
Terms and licenses: Academic/Nonprofit Terms; Industry Terms: Not Available to Industry
How to cite: pLenti-CMV/TO-Puro-FLAG-hDIXDC1 S592A was a gift from Reuben Shaw (Addgene plasmid # 61219 ; http://n2t.net/addgene:61219 ; RRID:Addgene_61219)
